Addgene plasmid #63466: pFusX4-58
Purpose: Encodes RVD positions 10-12 in TALEN assembly
Depositing lab: Stephen Ekker. Depositing organization: Mayo Foundation for Medical Education and Research. Publication: FusX: A rapid one-step TALE assembly system for genome science. Ma AC, McNulty MS, Tanya PL, Jarryd CM, Martinez-Galvez G, Argue DP, Lee HB, Urban MD, Bullard CE, Blackburn PR, Man TK, Clark KJ, Ekker SC. Hum Gene Ther. 2016 Jun;27(6):451-63. doi: 10.1089/hum.2015.172 PubMed 26854857.
Backbone
  Vector backbone: FusX4
  Backbone size w/o insert (bp): 3008
  Vector type: TALEN
Growth in bacteria
  Bacterial resistance: Spectinomycin, 50 μg/mL
  Growth temperature: 37°C
  Growth strain: DH5alpha
  Copy number: High Copy
Gene/Insert
  Gene/Insert name: NG NN HD (alt name: X4_TGC)
  Species: Synthetic
  Mutation: none
  Cloning method: Restriction Enzyme; 5′ cloning site BsaI (destroyed during cloning); 3′ cloning site BsaI (destroyed during cloning)
  Sequencing primers: 5′ pCR8_F1; 3′ pCR8_R1
Terms and licenses: Academic/Nonprofit Terms; Industry Terms: Not Available to Industry
How to cite: pFusX4-58 was a gift from Stephen Ekker (Addgene plasmid # 63466 ; http://n2t.net/addgene:63466 ; RRID:Addgene_63466)
