[The description below was written by a language model from this plasmid's Addgene catalogue record.]
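Description:
pFusX4-58 is a bacterial library plasmid from the FusX system, a modular kit designed for rapid one-step assembly of TALE repeat arrays used in TALENs and related genome-targeting proteins. It is built on the FusX4 backbone (about 3 kb without insert), is classed as a TALEN-type vector, is maintained at high copy number in standard E. coli cloning strains, and is selected with spectinomycin. The record does not state the origin of replication or list any other backbone features, and no feature table is provided. The sequencing primers named in the record are pCR8-type, which hints at a pCR8-related backbone, but this is not explicitly recorded.

The insert is a synthetic, pre-assembled trimer of TALE repeats carrying the repeat-variable diresidues NG, NN and HD, also named X4_TGC. Under the standard TALE code, NG recognises T, NN recognises G (with some affinity for A) and HD recognises C, so this module specifies the triplet TGC. According to the stated purpose, it supplies RVD positions 10 to 12 of the final array. The trimer was cloned in using BsaI sites that were destroyed in the process, consistent with a Golden Gate style of construction based on type IIS enzymes, in which position-specific overhangs dictate the order of the fragments.

In use, the plasmid serves as one member of a library of all possible triplets for its position. A user selects the member matching the desired target sequence at positions 10 to 12 and combines it with modules for the other positions and a receiver vector to build a complete custom TALE DNA-binding domain. The plasmid is not itself an expression construct, and the record describes no promoter, tag or reporter.
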