>Addgene plasmid #63466 | pFusX4-58 | depositor partial sequence | sequence record 105450 | pFusX4_TGC
AGTCTTAAGCGTCTCCCCTGACCCCGGACCAAGTGGTGGCTATCGCCAGCAACGGTGGCGGCAAGCAAGC
GCTCGAAACGGTGCAGCGGCTGTTGCCGGTGCTGTGCCAGGACCATGGCCTGACCCCGGACCAAGTGGTG
GCTATCGCCAGCAACAATGGCGGCAAGCAAGCGCTCGAAACGGTGCAGCGGCTGTTGCCGGTGCTGTGCC
AGGACCATGGCCTGACTCCGGACCAAGTGGTGGCTATCGCCAGCCACGATGGCGGCAAGCAAGCGCTCGA
AACGGTGCAGCGGCTGTTGCCGGTGCTGTGCCAGGACCATGGCCGAGACGTC
