>Addgene plasmid #63466 | pFusX4-58 | depositor partial sequence | sequence record 105451 | FusX4
CGTCTCCCCTGACCCCGGACCAAGTGGTGGCTATCGAGACCGGCGCCGCTACGGGCGCGTCCCATTCGCC
ATTCAGGCTGCGCAACTGTTGGGAAGGGCGATCGGTGCGGGCTCTTCGCTATTACGCCAGCTGGCGAAAG
GGGGATGTGCTGCAAGGCGATTAAGTTGGGAACGCCAGGGTTTTCCCAGTCACGACGTTGTAAAACGACG
GCCAGTGAGCGCGCGTAATCGACTCACTATAGGGCGAATTGGGTACCGGGCCCCCCCTCGAGGTCCTCCA
GCTTTTGTTCCCTTTAGTGAGGGTTAATTGCGCGCTTGGCGTAATCATGGTCATAGCTGTTTCCTGTGTG
AAATTGTTATCCGCTCACAATTCCACACAACATACGAGCCGGAAGCATAAAGTGTAAAGCCTGGGGTGCC
TAATGAGTGAGCTAACTCACATTAATTGCGTTGCGCTCACTGCCCGCTTTCCACCGGTGGTCTCTGGCGG
CAAGCAAGCGCTCGAAACGGTGCAGCGGCTGTTGCCGGTGCTGTGCCAGGACCATGGCCGAGACGTCTAG
ACCAGCCAGGACAGAAATGCCTCGACTTCGCTGCTACCCAAGGTTGCCGGGTGACGCACACCGTGGAAAC
GGATGAAGGCACGAACCCAGTGGACATAAGCCTGTTCGGTTCGTAAGCTGTAATGCAAGTAGCGTATGCG
CTCACGCAACTGGTCCAGAACCTTGACCGAACGCAGCGGTGGTAACGGCGCAGTGGCGGTTTTCATGGCT
TGTTATGACTGTTTTTTTGGGGTACAGTCTATGCCTCGGGCATCCAAGCAGCAAGCGCGTTACGCCGTGG
GTCGATGTTTGATGTTATGGAGCAGCAACGATGTTACGCAGCAGGGCAGTCGCCCTAAAACAAAGTTAAA
CATTATGAGGGAAGCGGTGATCGCCGAAGTATCGACTCAACTATCAGAGGTAGTTGGCGTCATCGAGCGC
CATCTCGAACCGACGTTGCTGGCCGTACATTTGTACGGCTCCGCAGTGGATGGCGGCCTGAAGCCACACA
GTGATATTGATTTGCTGGTTACGGTGACCGTAAGGCTTGATGAAACAACGCGGCGAGCTTTGATCAACGA
CCTTTTGGAAACTTCGGCTTCCCCTGGAGAGAGCGAGATTCTCCGCGCTGTAGAAGTCACCATTGTTGTG
CACGACGACATCATTCCGTGGCGTTATCCAGCTAAGCGCGAACTGCAATTTGGAGAATGGCAGCGCAATG
ACATTCTTGCAGGTATCTTCGAGCCAGCCACGATCGACATTGATCTGGCTATCTTGCTGACAAAAGCAAG
AGAACATAGCGTTGCCTTGGTAGGTCCAGCGGCGGAGGAACTCTTTGATCCGGTTCCTGAACAGGATCTA
TTTGAGGCGCTAAATGAAACCTTAACGCTATGGAACTCGCCGCCCGACTGGGCTGGCGATGAGCGAAATG
TAGTGCTTACGTTGTCCCGCATTTGGTACAGCGCAGTAACCGGCAAAATCGCGCCGAAGGATGTCGCTGC
CGACTGGGCAATGGAGCGCCTGCCGGCCCAGTATCAGCCCGTCATACTTGAAGCTAGACAGGCTTATCTT
GGACAAGAAGAAGATCGCTTGGCCTCGCGCGCAGATCAGTTGGAAGAATTTGTCCACTACGTGAAAGGCG
AGATCACCAAGGTAGTCGGCAAATAACCCTCGAGCCACCCATGACCAAAATCCCTTAACGTGAGTTACGC
GTCGTTCCACTGAGCGTCAGACCCCGTAGAAAAGATCAAAGGATCTTCTTGAGATCCTTTTTTTCTGCGC
GTAATCTGCTGCTTGCAAACAAAAAAACCACCGCTACCAGCGGTGGTTTGTTTGCCGGATCAAGAGCTAC
CAACTCTTTTTCCGAAGGTAACTGGCTTCAGCAGAGCGCAGATACCAAATACTGTCCTTCTAGTGTAGCC
GTAGTTAGGCCACCACTTCAAGAACTCTGTAGCACCGCCTACATACCTCGCTCTGCTAATCCTGTTACCA
GTGGCTGCTGCCAGTGGCGATAAGTCGTGTCTTACCGGGTTGGACTCAAGACGATAGTTACCGGATAAGG
CGCAGCGGTCGGGCTGAACGGGGGGTTCGTGCACACAGCCCAGCTTGGAGCGAACGACCTACACCGAACT
GAGATACCTACAGCGTGAGCATTGAGAAAGCGCCACGCTTCCCGAAGGGAGAAAGGCGGACAGGTATCCG
GTAAGCGGCAGGGTCGGAACAGGAGAGCGCACGAGGGAGCTTCCAGGGGGAAACGCCTGGTATCTTTATA
GTCCTGTCGGGTTTCGCCACCTCTGACTTGAGCGTCGATTTTTGTGATGCTCGTCAGGGGGGCGGAGCCT
ATGGAAAAACGCCAGCAACGCGGCCTTTTTACGGTTCCTGGCCTTTTGCTGGCCTTTTGCTCACATGTTC
TTTCCTGCGTTATCCCCTGATTCTGTGGATAACCGTATTACCGCCTTTGAGTGAGCTGATACCGCTCGCC
GCAGCCGAACGACCGAGCGCAGCGAGTCAGTGAGCGAGGAAGCGGAAGAGCGCCCAATACGCAAACCGCC
TCTCCCCGCGCGTTGGCCGATTCATTAATGCAGCTGGCACGACAGGTTTCCCGACTGGAAAGCGGGCAGT
GAGCGCAACGCAATTAATACGCGTACCGCTAGCCAGGAAGAGTTTGTAGAAACGCAAAAAGGCCATCCGT
CAGGATGGCCTTCTGCTTAGTTTGATGCCTGGCAGTTTATGGCGGGCGTCCTGCCCGCCACCCTCCGGGC
CGTTGCTTCACAACGTTCAAATCCGCTCCCGGCGGATTTGTCCTACTCAGGAGAGCGTTCACCGACAAAC
AACAGATAAAACGAAAGGCCCAGTCTTCCGACTGAGCCTTTCGTTTTATTTGATGCCTGGCAGTTCCCTA
CTCTCGCGTTAACGCTAGCATGGATGTTTTCCCAGTCACGACGTTGTAAAACGACGGCCAGTCTTAAG
