>Addgene plasmid #63466 | pFusX4-58 | addgene partial sequence | sequence record 115665 | pCR8_R1 5'-cgaaccgaacaggcttatgt-3'
GGTGTGCGTCACCCGGCAACCTTGGGTAGCAGCGAAGTCGAGGCATTTCTGTCCTGGCTGGTCTAGACGT
CTCGGCCATGGTCCTGGCACAGCACCGGCAACAGCCGCTGCACCGTTTCGAGCGCTTGCTTGCCGCCATC
GTGGCTGGCGATAGCCACCACTTGGTCCGGAGTCAGGCCATGGTCCTGGCACAGCACCGGCAACAGCCGC
TGCACCGTTTCGAGCGCTTGCTTGCCGCCATTGTTGCTGGCGATAGCCACCACTTGGTCCGGGGTCAGGC
CATGGTCCTGGCACAGCACCGGCAACAGCCGCTGCACCGTTTCGAGCGCTTGCTTGCCGCCACCGTTGCT
GGCGATAGCCACCACTTGGTCCGGGGTCAGGGGAGACGCTTAAGACTGGCCGTCGTTTTACAACGTCGTG
ACTGGGAAAACATCCATGCTAGCGTTAACGCGAGAGTAGGGAACTGCCAGGCATCAAATAAAACGAAAGG
CTCAGTCGGAAGACTGGGCCTTTCGTTTTATCTGTTGTTTGTCGGTGAACGCTCTCCTGAGTAGGACAAA
TCCGCCGGGAGCGGATTTGAACGTTGTGAAGCAACGGCCCGGAGGGTGGCGGGCAGGACGCCCGCCATAA
ACTGCCAGGCATCAAACTAAGCAGAAGGCCATCCTGACGGATGGCCTTTTTGCGTTTCTACAAACTCTTC
CTGGCTAGCGGTACGCGTATTAATTGCGTTGCGCTCACTGCCCGCTTTCCAGTCGGGAAACCTGTCGTGC
CAGCTGCATTAATGAATCGGCCAACGCGCGGGGAGAGGCGGTTTGCGTATTGGGCGCTCTTCCGCTTCCT
CGCTCACTGACTC
